>Addgene plasmid #250550 | pCS2_N22_HA_hsAdar2_T375G_E488Q | addgene full sequence | sequence record 498277 | Addgene NGS Result
CGCCATTCTGCCTGGGGACGTCGGAGCAAGCTTGATTTAGGTGACACTATAGAATACAAGCTACTTGTTC
TTTTTGCAGGATCCCATCGATTCGCGCCATGGACGCGCAGACGCGGCGACGCGAGCGCCGGGCAGAGAAG
CAGGCTCAATGGAAGGCAGCTAACTACCCATACGATGTTCCAGATTACGCTGGATATCTCGGAGGCCAGC
TGCATTTACCGCAGGTTTTAGCTGACGCTGTCTCACGCCTGGTCCTGGGTAAGTTTGGTGACCTGACCGA
CAACTTCTCCTCCCCTCACGCTCGCAGAAAAGTGCTGGCTGGAGTCGTCATGACAACAGGCACAGATGTT
AAAGATGCCAAGGTGATAAGTGTTTCTACAGGAGGCAAATGTATTAATGGTGAATACATGAGTGATCGTG
GCCTTGCATTAAATGACTGCCATGCAGAAATAATATCTCGGAGATCCTTGCTCAGATTTCTTTATACACA
ACTTGAGCTTTACTTAAATAACAAAGATGATCAAAAAAGATCCATCTTTCAGAAATCAGAGCGAGGGGGG
TTTAGGCTGAAGGAGAATGTCCAGTTTCATCTGTACATCAGCACCTCTCCCTGTGGAGATGCCAGAATCT
TCTCACCACATGAGCCAATCCTGGAAGAACCAGCAGATAGACACCCAAATCGTAAAGCAAGAGGACAGCT
ACGGACCAAAATAGAGTCTGGTCAGGGGACGATTCCAGTGCGCTCCAATGCGAGCATCCAAACGTGGGAC
GGGGTGCTGCAAGGGGAGCGGCTGCTCACCATGTCCTGCAGTGACAAGATTGCACGCTGGAACGTGGTGG
GCATCCAGGGATCACTGCTCAGCATTTTCGTGGAGCCCATTTACTTCTCGAGCATCATCCTGGGCAGCCT
TTACCACGGGGACCACCTTTCCAGGGCCATGTACCAGCGGATCTCCAACATAGAGGACCTGCCACCTCTC
TACACCCTCAACAAGCCTTTGCTCAGTGGCATCAGCAATGCAGAAGCACGGCAGCCAGGGAAGGCCCCCA
ACTTCAGTGTCAACTGGACGGTAGGCGACTCCGCTATTGAGGTCATCAACGCCACGACTGGGAAGGATGA
GCTGGGCCGCGCGTCCCGCCTGTGTAAGCACGCGTTGTACTGTCGCTGGATGCGTGTGCACGGCAAGGTT
CCCTCCCACTTACTACGCTCCAAGATTACCAAGCCCAACGTGTACCATGAGTCCAAGCTGGCGGCAAAGG
AGTACCAGGCCGCCAAGGCGCGTCTGTTCACAGCCTTCATCAAGGCGGGGCTGGGGGCCTGGGTGGAGAA
GTCCACCGAGCAGGACCAGTTCTCACTCACGTAACAAGGCCTCTCGAGCCTCTAGAACTATAGTGAGTCG
TATTACGTAGATCCAGACATGATAAGATACATTGATGAGTTTGGACAAACCACAACTAGAATGCAGTGAA
AAAAATGCTTTATTTGTGAAATTTGTGATGCTATTGCTTTATTTGTAACCATTATAAGCTGCAATAAACA
AGTTAACAACAACAATTGCATTCATTTTATGTTTCAGGTTCAGGGGGAGGTGTGGGAGGTTTTTTAATTC
GCGGCCGCGGCGCCAATGCATTGGGCCCGGTACCCAGCTTTTGTTCCCTTTAGTGAGGGTTAATTGCGCG
CTTGGCGTAATCATGGTCATAGCTGTTTCCTGTGTGAAATTGTTATCCGCTCACAATTCCACACAACATA
CGAGCCGGGAGCATAAAGTGTAAAGCCTGGGGTGCCTAATGAGTGAGCTAACTCACATTAATTGCGTTGC
GCTCACTGCCCGCTTTCCAGTCGGGAAACCTGTCGTGCCAGCTGCATTAATGAATCGGCCAACGCGCGGG
GAGAGGCGGTTTGCGTATTGGGCGCTCTTCCGCTTCCTCGCTCACTGACTCGCTGCGCTCGGTCGTTCGG
CTGCGGCGAGCGGTATCAGCTCACTCAAAGGCGGTAATACGGTTATCCACAGAATCAGGGGATAACGCAG
GAAAGAACATGTGAGCAAAAGGCCAGCAAAAGGCCAGGAACCGTAAAAAGGCCGCGTTGCTGGCGTTTTT
CCATAGGCTCCGCCCCCCTGACGAGCATCACAAAAATCGACGCTCAAGTCAGAGGTGGCGAAACCCGACA
GGACTATAAAGATACCAGGCGTTTCCCCCTGGAAGCTCCCTCGTGCGCTCTCCTGTTCCGACCCTGCCGC
TTACCGGATACCTGTCCGCCTTTCTCCCTTCGGGAAGCGTGGCGCTTTCTCATAGCTCACGCTGTAGGTA
TCTCAGTTCGGTGTAGGTCGTTCGCTCCAAGCTGGGCTGTGTGCACGAACCCCCCGTTCAGCCCGACCGC
TGCGCCTTATCCGGTAACTATCGTCTTGAGTCCAACCCGGTAAGACACGACTTATCGCCACTGGCAGCAG
CCACTGGTAACAGGATTAGCAGAGCGAGGTATGTAGGCGGTGCTACAGAGTTCTTGAAGTGGTGGCCTAA
CTACGGCTACACTAGAAGAACAGTATTTGGTATCTGCGCTCTGCTGAAGCCAGTTACCTTCGGAAAAAGA
GTTGGTAGCTCTTGATCCGGCAAACAAACCACCGCTGGTAGCGGTGGTTTTTTTGTTTGCAAGCAGCAGA
TTACGCGCAGAAAAAAAGGATCTCAAGAAGATCCTTTGATCTTTTCTACGGGGTCTGACGCTCAGTGGAA
CGAAAACTCACGTTAAGGGATTTTGGTCATGAGATTATCAAAAAGGATCTTCACCTAGATCCTTTTAAAT
TAAAAATGAAGTTTTAAATCAATCTAAAGTATATATGAGTAAACTTGGTCTGACAGTTACCAATGCTTAA
TCAGTGAGGCACCTATCTCAGCGATCTGTCTATTTCGTTCATCCATAGTTGCCTGACTCCCCGTCGTGTA
GATAACTACGATACGGGAGGGCTTACCATCTGGCCCCAGTGCTGCAATGATACCGCGAGACCCACGCTCA
CCGGCTCCAGATTTATCAGCAATAAACCAGCCAGCCGGAAGGGCCGAGCGCAGAAGTGGTCCTGCAACTT
TATCCGCCTCCATCCAGTCTATTAATTGTTGCCGGGAAGCTAGAGTAAGTAGTTCGCCAGTTAATAGTTT
GCGCAACGTTGTTGCCATTGCTACAGGCATCGTGGTGTCACGCTCGTCGTTTGGTATGGCTTCATTCAGC
TCCGGTTCCCAACGATCAAGGCGAGTTACATGATCCCCCATGTTGTGCAAAAAAGCGGTTAGCTCCTTCG
GTCCTCCGATCGTTGTCAGAAGTAAGTTGGCCGCAGTGTTATCACTCATGGTTATGGCAGCACTGCATAA
TTCTCTTACTGTCATGCCATCCGTAAGATGCTTTTCTGTGACTGGTGAGTACTCAACCAAGTCATTCTGA
GAATAGTGTATGCGGCGACCGAGTTGCTCTTGCCCGGCGTCAATACGGGATAATACCGCGCCACATAGCA
GAACTTTAAAAGTGCTCATCATTGGAAAACGTTCTTCGGGGCGAAAACTCTCAAGGATCTTACCGCTGTT
GAGATCCAGTTCGATGTAACCCACTCGTGCACCCAACTGATCTTCAGCATCTTTTACTTTCACCAGCGTT
TCTGGGTGAGCAAAAACAGGAAGGCAAAATGCCGCAAAAAAGGGAATAAGGGCGACACGGAAATGTTGAA
TACTCATACTCTTCCTTTTTCAATATTATTGAAGCATTTATCAGGGTTATTGTCTCATGAGCGGATACAT
ATTTGAATGTATTTAGAAAAATAAACAAATAGGGGTTCCGCGCACATTTCCCCGAAAAGTGCCACCTAAA
TTGTAAGCGTTAATATTTTGTTAAAATTCGCGTTAAATTTTTGTTAAATCAGCTCATTTTTTAACCAATA
GGCCGAAATCGGCAAAATCCCTTATAAATCAAAAGAATAGACCGAGATAGGGT
[37 nt withheld, positions 3974-4010]
AAAGAACGTGGACTCCAACGTCAAAGG
[49 nt withheld, positions 4038-4086]
T
[91 nt withheld, positions 4088-4178]
G
[124 nt withheld, positions 4180-4303]
CCCATTCGCCATTCAGGCTGCGCAACTGTTGGGAAGGGCGATCGGTGCGGGCCTCTTCGCTATTACGCCA
GTCGACCGCCAATTCAATATGGCGTATATGGACTCATGCCAATTCAATATGGTGGATCTGGACCTGTGCC
AATTCAATATGGCGTATATGGACTCGTGCCAATTCAATATGGTGGATCTGGACCCCAGCCAATTCAATAT
GGCGGACTTGGCACCATGCCAATTCAATATGGCGGACCTGGCACTGTGCCAACTGGGGAGGGGTCTACTT
GGCACGGTGCCAAGTTTGAGGAGGGGTCTTGGCCCTGTGCCAAGTCCGCCATATTGAATTGGCATGGTGC
CAATAATGGCGGCCATATTGGCTATATGCCAGGATCAATATATAGGCAATATCCAATATGGCCCTATGCC
AATATGGCTATTGGCCAGGTTCAATACTATGTATTGGCCCTATGCCATATAGTATTCCATATATGGGTTT
TCCTATTGACGTAGATAGCCCCTCCCAATGGGCGGTCCCATATACCATATATGGGGCTTCCTAATACCGC
CCATAGCCACTCCCCCATTGACGTCAATGGTCTCTATATATGGTCTTTCCTATTGACGTCATATGGGCGG
TCCTATTGACGTATATGGCGCCTCCCCCATTGACGTCAATTACGGTAAATGGCCCGCCTGGCTCAATGCC
CATTGACGTCAATAGGACCACCCACCATTGACGTCAATGGGATGGCTCATTGCCCATTCATATCCGTTCT
CACGCCCCCTATTGACGTCAATGACGGTAAATGGCCCACTTGGCAGTACATCAATATCTATTAATAGTAA
CTTGGCAAGTACATTACTATTGGAAGTACGCCAGGGTACATTGGCAGTACTCCCATTGACGTCAATGGCG
GTAAATGGCCCGCGATGGCTGCCAAGTACATCCCCATTGACGTCAATGGGGAGGGGCAATGACGCAAATG
GGCGTTCCATTGACGTAAATGGGCGGTAGGCGTGCCTAATGGGAGGTCTATATAAGCAATGCTCGTTTAG
GGAAC
Features (pLannotate 1.2.2; 17 found; start..end, strand, type, name):
     35..53      +  promoter       SP6 promoter: promoter for bacteriophage SP6 RNA polymerase
     99..164     +  CDS            N (fragment): REGN_LAMBD - Experimental evidence at protein level: Swiss-Prot protein existence level 1. Plays a role as a transcriptional antitermination factor that allows the virus to initiate its lytic phase. Activates expression of the delayed viral early genes by modifying host RNA polymerase (RNAP) into a form that is resistant to termination signals. This antitermination function requires the host NusA protein which serves to stabilize the interaction between antitermination protein N and host RNA polymerase. From Escherichia phage lambda (Bacteriophage lambda).
    165..191     +  CDS            3xHA (fragment): three tandem HA epitope tags
    201..1361    +  CDS            Adarb1 (fragment): RED1_RAT - Also known as Red1. Experimental evidence at protein level: Swiss-Prot protein existence level 1. Catalyzes the hydrolytic deamination of adenosine to inosine in double-stranded RNA (dsRNA) referred to as A-to-I RNA editing. This may affect gene expression and function in a number of ways that include mRNA translation by changing codons and hence the amino acid sequence of proteins; pre-mRNA splicing by altering splice site recognition sequences; RNA stability by changing sequences involved in nuclease recognition; genetic stability in the case of RNA virus genomes by changing seque
   1388..1405    -  promoter       T7 promoter (fragment): promoter for bacteriophage T7 RNA polymerase
   1410..1544    -  polyA_signal   SV40 poly(A) signal: SV40 polyadenylation signal
   1657..1675    -  promoter       T3 promoter: promoter for bacteriophage T3 RNA polymerase
   1720..1736    -  protein_bind   lac operator: The lac repressor binds to the lac operator to inhibit transcription in E. coli. This inhibition can be relieved by adding lactose or isopropyl-β-D-thiogalactopyranoside (IPTG). lac repressor encoded by lacI
   1744..1774    -  promoter       lac promoter: promoter for the E. coli lac operon
   1789..1810    -  protein_bind   CAP binding site: CAP binding activates transcription in the presence of cAMP. E. coli catabolite activator protein
   1823..1915    -  CDS            lacI (fragment): lac repressor; lacI; The lac repressor binds to the lac operator to inhibit transcription in E. coli. This inhibition can be relieved by adding lactose or isopropyl-β-D-thiogalactopyranoside (IPTG).
   2098..2686    -  rep_origin     ori: high-copy-number ColE1/pMB1/pBR322/pUC origin of replication
   2857..3717    -  CDS            AmpR: β-lactamase; bla; confers resistance to ampicillin, carbenicillin, and related antibiotics
   3718..3822    -  promoter       AmpR promoter: bla
   3875..4303    -  rep_origin     f1 ori (sequence partly withheld): f1 bacteriophage origin of replication; arrow indicates direction of (+) strand synthesis
   4308..4374    -  CDS            lacZα (fragment): LacZα fragment of β-galactosidase; lacZ fragment
   4381..5358    +  promoter       CMV IE94 promoter: enhancer/promoter region of simian cytomegalovirus major immediate early transcription unit IE94
