[The description below was written by a language model from this plasmid's Addgene catalogue record and pLannotate feature annotations shown in this document.]
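Description:
pCS2_N22_HA_hsAdar2_T375G_E488Q is a 5,358-nt dual-purpose expression plasmid built on the pCS2 backbone, designed so that the same open reading frame can be expressed in mammalian cells or transcribed in vitro into mRNA. The simian cytomegalovirus IE94 enhancer/promoter sits at the end of the circular map and reads directly into an SP6 phage promoter just upstream of the coding sequence. An SV40 polyadenylation signal follows the insert. T7 and T3 promoter elements lie downstream in the opposite orientation. In E. coli the plasmid is maintained by a high-copy ColE1/pUC-type origin and selected with ampicillin through the β-lactamase gene. An f1 origin and remnants of the lac region (lac promoter/operator, lacZα and lacI fragments) are also carried over from the backbone.

The insert, assembled by Gateway cloning, encodes a synthetic fusion protein. It comprises the N22 peptide, a short RNA-binding fragment of the bacteriophage lambda antitermination protein N, followed by an HA epitope tag and then the catalytic deaminase domain of human ADAR2 (ADARB1). The annotation tool matched this last segment to the rat orthologue, but the catalogue entry identifies it as human. The N peptide is known to bind boxB RNA hairpins, so the fusion can tether the adenosine-to-inosine editing domain to RNAs carrying such a hairpin. The deaminase carries E488Q, generally known as a hyperactive mutation, plus a second substitution given as T375G in the plasmid name and purpose but as T357G in the mutation field, an inconsistency within the record. The associated publication describes a quantitative in vivo method for profiling RNA-binding protein interactions. This suggests the construct serves as an editing-based reporter or control component in that system, although the record does not spell out its exact role.
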