Addgene plasmid #250550: pCS2_N22_HA_hsAdar2_T375G_E488Q
Purpose: In vitro transcription (SP6 promotor) or mammalian expression (CMV promotor) of N22 peptide fused to the catalytic domain of human Adar2 (E488Q, T375G)
Depositing lab: Daniel Cifuentes. Depositing organization: Boston University Medical Campus. Publication: RBPscan: A quantitative in vivo tool for profiling RNA-binding protein interactions. Kretov DA, Sanborn O, McIsaac T, Park E, Imrat I, Wu S, Regis M, Harvey LM, Cifuentes D. Mol Cell. 2026 Feb 6:S1097-2765(26)00023-7. doi: 10.1016/j.molcel.2026.01.003. PubMed 41653923.
Backbone
  Vector backbone: pCS2
  Vector type: Synthetic Biology
Growth in bacteria
  Bacterial resistance: Ampicillin, 100 μg/mL
  Growth temperature: 37°C
  Growth strain: DH5alpha
  Copy number: High Copy
Gene/Insert
  Gene/Insert name: N22_HA_hsAdar2_T375G_E488Q
  Species: Synthetic
  Mutation: E488Q, T357G
  Entrez Gene: ADARB1 (a.k.a. ADAR2, DRABA2, DRADA2, NEDHYMS, RED1)
  Cloning method: Gateway Cloning
Terms and licenses: Academic/Nonprofit Terms; Industry Terms: Not Available to Industry
How to cite: pCS2_N22_HA_hsAdar2_T375G_E488Q was a gift from Daniel Cifuentes (Addgene plasmid # 250550 ; http://n2t.net/addgene:250550 ; RRID:Addgene_250550)
